Addgene plasmid #217964: pCL1161
Purpose: For RAPID-release of H3-APEX-eGFP in the Flp-in T-Rex system (ThermoFisher).
Depositing lab: Andrew Bowman. Depositing organization: University of Warwick. Publication: A specific role for importin-5 and NASP in the import and nuclear hand-off of monomeric H3. Pardal AJ, Bowman AJ. Elife. 2022 Sep 6;11:e81755. doi: 10.7554/eLife.81755. PubMed 36066346.
Backbone
  Vector backbone: pcDNA5/FRT/TO
  Backbone manufacturer: ThermoFisher
  Vector type: Mammalian Expression
  Selectable markers: Hygromycin
Growth in bacteria
  Bacterial resistance: Ampicillin, 100 μg/mL
  Growth temperature: 37°C
  Growth strain: DH5alpha
  Copy number: High Copy
Gene/Insert
  Gene/Insert name: Histone H3.1
  Species: H. sapiens (human)
  Entrez Gene: H3C1 (a.k.a. H3/A, H3FA, HIST1H3A)
  Promoter: CMV
  Tag / fusion protein: eGFP, APEX (C terminal on insert)
  Cloning method: Gibson Cloning
Terms and licenses: Academic/Nonprofit Terms; Industry Terms: Not Available to Industry
How to cite: pCL1161 was a gift from Andrew Bowman (Addgene plasmid # 217964 ; http://n2t.net/addgene:217964 ; RRID:Addgene_217964)
