[The description below was written by a language model from this plasmid's Addgene catalogue record and pLannotate feature annotations shown in this document.]
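Description:
pCL1161 is a mammalian expression plasmid built on the pcDNA5/FRT/TO backbone for use in the Flp-In T-REx system. In bacteria it is maintained by a high-copy ColE1/pUC origin and selected with ampicillin via β-lactamase. In mammalian cells the FRT site, followed directly by a hygromycin phosphotransferase coding sequence and SV40 poly(A) signal, allows Flp-mediated integration into a genomic FRT landing site in the host line, with hygromycin selecting for integrants. Expression is driven by the CMV enhancer/promoter, followed by tet operator sequences, which make transcription tetracycline-inducible in cells expressing the Tet repressor. A bGH polyadenylation signal terminates the transcript.

The payload is a bicistronic cassette. The first open reading frame encodes human histone H3.1 fused at its C terminus to a FLAG-type epitope fragment, the engineered peroxidase APEX2 and EGFP. Downstream in the same cistron are a fragment of mTOR, consistent with the rapamycin-binding FRB domain, and a fragment of the outer mitochondrial membrane protein OMP25 (Synj2bp), consistent with a membrane tether. An EMCV IRES then directs translation of a second protein composed of FKBP12 and the tobacco vein mottling virus (TVMV) protease.

This layout fits the stated RAPID-release purpose: the histone fusion would be held at a cytoplasmic anchor until rapamycin brings the FKBP–protease to the FRB domain and cleaves the cargo free. The record does not annotate a protease cleavage site, so this mechanism is inferred. The released H3-APEX-EGFP can be followed by fluorescence and used for proximity labelling, in keeping with the associated study of nuclear import of monomeric H3.
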