Features (pLannotate 1.2.2; 32 found; start..end, strand, type, name):
    138..998     -  CDS            AmpR: β-lactamase; bla; confers resistance to ampicillin, carbenicillin, and related antibiotics
    999..1103    -  promoter       AmpR promoter: bla
   1162..1214    -  misc_feature   bom (fragment): basis of mobility region from pBR322
   1369..1748    +  enhancer       CMV enhancer: human cytomegalovirus immediate early enhancer
   1749..1952    +  promoter       CMV promoter: human cytomegalovirus (CMV) immediate early promoter
   1954..1973    +  promoter       PLtetO-1 promoter (fragment): modified phage lambda PL promoter with tet operator sites (Lutz and Bujard, 1997)
   1975..1994    +  promoter       PLtetO-1 promoter (fragment): modified phage lambda PL promoter with tet operator sites (Lutz and Bujard, 1997)
   2002..2027    +  promoter       tight TRE promoter (fragment): Tet-responsive promoter PTight, consisting of seven tet operator sequences followed by the minimal CMV promoter
   2044..2451    +  CDS            H31_BOVIN (sequence withheld): Experimental evidence at protein level: Swiss-Prot protein existence level 1. Core component of nucleosome. Nucleosomes wrap and compact DNA into chromatin, limiting DNA accessibility to the cellular machineries which require DNA as a template. Histones thereby play a central role in transcription regulation, DNA repair, DNA replication and chromosomal stability. DNA accessibility is regulated via a complex set of post-translational modifications of histones, also called histone code, and nucleosome remodeling. From Bos taurus (Bovine).
   2521..2544    +  CDS            3xFLAG (fragment): three tandem FLAG® epitope tags
   2541..3288    +  CDS            APEX2 (fragment): soybean ascorbate peroxidase, engineered to serve as a monomeric tag for electron microscopy and live-cell proteomics (Lam et al., 2015) more active than the original APEX due to the A134P mutation
   3295..4013    +  CDS            EGFP (fragment): the original enhanced GFP (Yang et al., 1996) mammalian codon-optimized
   4137..4154    +  CDS            GFP11x7 (fragment): seven tandem copies of the 11th β-strand of superfolder GFP each GFP11 associates with GFP(1-10), consisting of the first 10 β-strands, to reconstitute fluorescent GFP (Kamiyama et al., 2016)
   4162..4440    +  CDS            MTOR (fragment): MTOR_HUMAN - Also known as FRAP, FRAP1, FRAP2, RAFT1, RAPT1. Experimental evidence at protein level: Swiss-Prot protein existence level 1. Serine/threonine protein kinase which is a central regulator of cellular metabolism, growth and survival in response to hormones, growth factors, nutrients, energy and stress signals (PubMed:12087098, PubMed:12150925, PubMed:12150926, PubMed:12231510, PubMed:12718876, PubMed:14651849, PubMed:15268862, PubMed:15467718, PubMed:15545625, PubMed:15718470, PubMed:18497260, PubMed:18762023, PubMed:18925875, PubMed:20516213, PubMed:20537536, PubMed:21659604, PubMe
   4525..4632    +  CDS            Synj2bp (fragment): SYJ2B_RAT - Also known as Omp25. Experimental evidence at protein level: Swiss-Prot protein existence level 1. Regulates endocytosis of activin type 2 receptor kinases through the Ral/RALBP1-dependent pathway and may be involved in suppression of activin-induced signal transduction. From Rattus norvegicus (Rat).
   4634..4704    +  misc_feature   MCS (fragment): multiple cloning site
   4711..5297    +  misc_feature   IRES2: internal ribosome entry site (IRES) of the encephalomyocarditis virus (EMCV)
   5301..5618    +  CDS            FKBP1A: FKB1A_HUMAN - Also known as FKBP1, FKBP12. Experimental evidence at protein level: Swiss-Prot protein existence level 1. Keeps in an inactive conformation TGFBR1, the TGF-beta type I serine/threonine kinase receptor, preventing TGF-beta receptor activation in absence of ligand. Recruits SMAD7 to ACVR1B which prevents the association of SMAD2 and SMAD3 with the activin receptor complex, thereby blocking the activin signal. May modulate the RYR1 calcium channel activity. PPIases accelerate the folding of proteins. It catalyzes the cis-trans isomerization of proline imidic peptide bonds in oligop
   5673..6344    +  CDS            POLG_TVMV (fragment): Experimental evidence at protein level: Swiss-Prot protein existence level 1. [Nuclear inclusion protein A]: has RNA-binding and proteolytic activities. From Tobacco vein mottling virus (TVMV).
   6460..6476    +  polyA_signal   SV40 poly(A) signal (fragment): SV40 polyadenylation signal
   6520..6744    +  polyA_signal   bGH poly(A) signal: bovine growth hormone polyadenylation signal
   6748..6769    +  promoter       SV40 promoter (fragment): SV40 enhancer and early promoter
   6790..7023    +  rep_origin     f1 ori (fragment) (sequence partly withheld): f1 bacteriophage origin of replication; arrow indicates direction of (+) strand synthesis
   7028..7075    +  protein_bind   FRT: FLP-mediated recombination occurs in the 8-bp core sequence TCTAGAAA (Turan and Bode, 2011). FLP recombinase from the Saccharomyces cerevisiae 2μ plasmid
   7083..8105    +  CDS            HygR: hygromycin B phosphotransferase confers resistance to hygromycin
   8115..8240    +  CDS            ble (fragment): BLE_KLEPN - Experimental evidence at protein level: Swiss-Prot protein existence level 1. Binding protein with a strong affinity to the bleomycin family of antibiotics. Binds to CL990; an antimitotic-antibiotic compound. From Klebsiella pneumoniae.
   8235..8356    +  polyA_signal   SV40 poly(A) signal: SV40 polyadenylation signal
   8429..8445    -  protein_bind   lac operator: The lac repressor binds to the lac operator to inhibit transcription in E. coli. This inhibition can be relieved by adding lactose or isopropyl-β-D-thiogalactopyranoside (IPTG). lac repressor encoded by lacI
   8453..8483    -  promoter       lac promoter: promoter for the E. coli lac operon
   8498..8519    -  protein_bind   CAP binding site: CAP binding activates transcription in the presence of cAMP. E. coli catabolite activator protein
   8532..8624    -  CDS            lacI (fragment): lac repressor; lacI; The lac repressor binds to the lac operator to inhibit transcription in E. coli. This inhibition can be relieved by adding lactose or isopropyl-β-D-thiogalactopyranoside (IPTG).
   8807..9395    -  rep_origin     ori: high-copy-number ColE1/pMB1/pBR322/pUC origin of replication
>Addgene plasmid #217964 | pCL1161 | addgene full sequence | sequence record 430242 | Addgene NGS Result
GCTCAGTGGAACGAAAACTCACGTTAAGGGATTTTGGTCATGAGATTATCAAAAAGGATCTTCACCTAGA
TCCTTTTAAATTAAAAATGAAGTTTTAAATCAATCTAAAGTATATATGAGTAAACTTGGTCTGACAGTTA
CCAATGCTTAATCAGTGAGGCACCTATCTCAGCGATCTGTCTATTTCGTTCATCCATAGTTGCCTGACTC
CCCGTCGTGTAGATAACTACGATACGGGAGGGCTTACCATCTGGCCCCAGTGCTGCAATGATACCGCGAG
ACCCACGCTCACCGGCTCCAGATTTATCAGCAATAAACCAGCCAGCCGGAAGGGCCGAGCGCAGAAGTGG
TCCTGCAACTTTATCCGCCTCCATCCAGTCTATTAATTGTTGCCGGGAAGCTAGAGTAAGTAGTTCGCCA
GTTAATAGTTTGCGCAACGTTGTTGCCATTGCTACAGGCATCGTGGTGTCACGCTCGTCGTTTGGTATGG
CTTCATTCAGCTCCGGTTCCCAACGATCAAGGCGAGTTACATGATCCCCCATGTTGTGCAAAAAAGCGGT
TAGCTCCTTCGGTCCTCCGATCGTTGTCAGAAGTAAGTTGGCCGCAGTGTTATCACTCATGGTTATGGCA
GCACTGCATAATTCTCTTACTGTCATGCCATCCGTAAGATGCTTTTCTGTGACTGGTGAGTACTCAACCA
AGTCATTCTGAGAATAGTGTATGCGGCGACCGAGTTGCTCTTGCCCGGCGTCAATACGGGATAATACCGC
GCCACATAGCAGAACTTTAAAAGTGCTCATCATTGGAAAACGTTCTTCGGGGCGAAAACTCTCAAGGATC
TTACCGCTGTTGAGATCCAGTTCGATGTAACCCACTCGTGCACCCAACTGATCTTCAGCATCTTTTACTT
TCACCAGCGTTTCTGGGTGAGCAAAAACAGGAAGGCAAAATGCCGCAAAAAAGGGAATAAGGGCGACACG
GAAATGTTGAATACTCATACTCTTCCTTTTTCAATATTATTGAAGCATTTATCAGGGTTATTGTCTCATG
AGCGGATACATATTTGAATGTATTTAGAAAAATAAACAAATAGGGGTTCCGCGCACATTTCCCCGAAAAG
TGCCACCTGACGTCGACGGATCGGGAGATCTCCCGATCCCCTATGGTGCACTCTCAGTACAATCTGCTCT
GATGCCGCATAGTTAAGCCAGTATCTGCTCCCTGCTTGTGTGTTGGAGGTCGCTGAGTAGTGCGCGAGCA
AAATTTAAGCTACAACAAGGCAAGGCTTGACCGACAATTGCATGAAGAATCTGCTTAGGGTTAGGCGTTT
TGCGCTGCTTCGCGATGTACGGGCCAGATATACGCGTTGACATTGATTATTGACTAGTTATTAATAGTAA
TCAATTACGGGGTCATTAGTTCATAGCCCATATATGGAGTTCCGCGTTACATAACTTACGGTAAATGGCC
CGCCTGGCTGACCGCCCAACGACCCCCGCCCATTGACGTCAATAATGACGTATGTTCCCATAGTAACGCC
AATAGGGACTTTCCATTGACGTCAATGGGTGGAGTATTTACGGTAAACTGCCCACTTGGCAGTACATCAA
GTGTATCATATGCCAAGTACGCCCCCTATTGACGTCAATGACGGTAAATGGCCCGCCTGGCATTATGCCC
AGTACATGACCTTATGGGACTTTCCTACTTGGCAGTACATCTACGTATTAGTCATCGCTATTACCATGGT
GATGCGGTTTTGGCAGTACATCAATGGGCGTGGATAGCGGTTTGACTCACGGGGATTTCCAAGTCTCCAC
CCCATTGACGTCAATGGGAGTTTGTTTTGGCACCAAAATCAACGGGACTTTCCAAAATGTCGTAACAACT
CCGCCCCATTGACGCAAATGGGCGGTAGGCGTGTACGGTGGGAGGTCTATATAAGCAGAGCTCTCCCTAT
CAGTGATAGAGATCTCCCTATCAGTGATAGAGATCGTCGACGAGCTCGTTTAGTGAACCGTCAGATCCGC
TAGCGCCGCCGCC
[408 nt withheld, positions 2044-2451]
GGAGGTGGCTCAGGAGGTGGCTCAGGAGGTGGCTCAGGTGGAGGCGCGCTACCGGTCGCCACCATGGACT
ACAAGGATGACGACGATAAGGGAAAGTCTTACCCAACTGTGAGTGCTGATTACCAGGACGCCGTTGAGAA
GGCGAAGAAGAAGCTCAGAGGCTTCATCGCTGAGAAGAGATGCGCTCCTCTAATGCTCCGTTTGGCATTC
CACTCTGCTGGAACCTTTGACAAGGGCACGAAGACCGGAGGACCCTTCGGAACCATCAAGCACCCTGCCG
AACTGGCTCACAGCGCTAACAACGGTCTTGACATCGCTGTTAGGCTTTTGGAGCCACTCAAGGCGGAGTT
CCCTATTTTGAGCTACGCCGATTTCTACCAGTTGGCTGGCGTTGTTGCCGTTGAGGTCACGGGTGGACCT
AAGGTTCCATTCCACCCTGGAAGAGAGGACAAGCCTGAGCCACCACCAGAGGGTCGCTTGCCCGATCCCA
CTAAGGGTTCTGACCATTTGAGAGATGTGTTTGGCAAAGCTATGGGGCTTACTGACCAAGATATCGTTGC
TCTATCTGGGGGTCACACTATTGGAGCTGCACACAAGGAGCGTTCTGGATTTGAGGGTCCCTGGACCTCT
AATCCTCTTATTTTCGACAACTCATACTTCACGGAGTTGTTGAGTGGTGAGAAGGAAGGACTCCTTCAGC
TACCTTCTGACAAGGCTCTTTTGTCTGACCCTGTATTCCGCCCTCTCGTTGACAAATATGCAGCGGACGA
AGATGCCTTCTTTGCTGATTACGCTGAGGCTCACCAAAAGCTCTCCGAGCTTGGGTTTGCTGATGCCGGT
ACCATGGTGAGCAAGGGCGAGGAGCTGTTCACCGGGGTGGTGCCCATCCTGGTCGAGCTGGACGGCGACG
TAAACGGCCACAAGTTCAGCGTGTCCGGCGAGGGCGAGGGCGATGCCACCTACGGCAAGCTGACCCTGAA
GTTCATCTGCACCACCGGCAAGCTGCCCGTGCCCTGGCCCACCCTCGTGACCACCCTGACCTACGGCGTG
CAGTGCTTCAGCCGCTACCCCGACCACATGAAGCAGCACGACTTCTTCAAGTCCGCCATGCCCGAAGGCT
ACGTCCAGGAGCGCACCATCTTCTTCAAGGACGACGGCAACTACAAGACCCGCGCCGAGGTGAAGTTCGA
GGGCGACACCCTGGTGAACCGCATCGAGCTGAAGGGCATCGACTTCAAGGAGGACGGCAACATCCTGGGG
CACAAGCTGGAGTACAACTACAACAGCCACAACGTCTATATCATGGCCGACAAGCAGAAGAACGGCATCA
AGGTGAACTTCAAGATCCGCCACAACATCGAGGACGGCAGCGTGCAGCTCGCCGACCACTACCAGCAGAA
CACCCCCATCGGCGACGGCCCCGTGCTGCTGCCCGACAACCACTACCTGAGCACCCAGTCCGCCCTGAGC
AAAGACCCCAACGAGAAGCGCGATCACATGGTCCTTAAGGAGTTCGTGACCGCCGCCGGGATCACTCTCG
GCATGGACGAGCTGTACAAGTACTCAGATCTCGAGGGAGGTTCCGGCGGGAGCGGAGGAGAAACTGTAAG
ATTCCAAAGCGGTGGATCCGAAACCGTGCGCTTTCAGAGCGGTGGCGGGGGAAGCGGCGGATCAGGTGGC
GCGGGAGGTGGCTCTGGAGGTAGCGGCGGCGTGGCGATTCTGTGGCATGAAATGTGGCATGAAGGCCTGG
AAGAAGCGAGCCGCCTGTATTTTGGCGAACGCAACGTGAAAGGCATGTTTGAAGTGCTGGAACCGCTGCA
TGCGATGATGGAACGCGGCCCGCAGACCCTGAAAGAAACCAGCTTTAACCAGGCGTATGGCCGCGATCTG
ATGGAAGCGCAGGAATGGTGCCGCAAATATATGAAAAGCGGCAACGTGAAAGATCTGACCCAGGCGTGGG
ATCTGTATTATCATGTGTTTCGCCGCATTGGCGGCACCGGCGGCAGCGGAGGTACCGGCGGTAGCGGGGG
ATCAGGTGGCAGCGGAGGGACCGGTGGAAGCGAGCTCAAGCTTCGCGGCGATGGCGAACCGAGCGGCGTG
CCGGTGGCGGTGGTGCTGCTGCCGGTGTTTGCGCTGACCCTGGTGGCGGTGTGGGCGTTTGTGCGCTATC
GCAAACAGCTGTAGCGCTACCGGACTCAGATCTCGAGCTCAAGCTTCGAATTCTGCAGTCGACGGTACCG
CGGGCCCGGGATCGATCCGCCCCTCTCCCTCCCCCCCCCCTAACGTTACTGGCCGAAGCCGCTTGGAATA
AGGCCGGTGTGCGTTTGTCTATATGTTATTTTCCACCATATTGCCGTCTTTTGGCAATGTGAGGGCCCGG
AAACCTGGCCCTGTCTTCTTGACGAGCATTCCTAGGGGTCTTTCCCCTCTCGCCAAAGGAATGCAAGGTC
TGTTGAATGTCGTGAAGGAAGCAGTTCCTCTGGAAGCTTCTTGAAGACAAACAACGTCTGTAGCGACCCT
TTGCAGGCAGCGGAACCCCCCACCTGGCGACAGGTGCCTCTGCGGCCAAAAGCCACGTGTATAAGATACA
CCTGCAAAGGCGGCACAACCCCAGTGCCACGTTGTGAGTTGGATAGTTGTGGAAAGAGTCAAATGGCTCT
CCTCAAGCGTATTCAACAAGGGGCTGAAGGATGCCCAGAAGGTACCCCATTGTATGGGATCTGATCTGGG
GCCTCGGTACACATGCTTTACATGTGTTTAGTCGAGGTTAAAAAAACGTCTAGGCCCCCCGAACCACGGG
GACGTGGTTTTCCTTTGAAAAACACGATGATAATATGGCCACAACCATGGTGCAGGTGGAAACCATTAGC
CCGGGCGATGGCCGCACCTTTCCGAAACGCGGCCAGACCTGCGTGGTGCATTATACCGGCATGCTGGAAG
ATGGCAAAAAATTTGATAGCAGCCGCGATCGCAACAAACCGTTTAAATTTATGCTGGGCAAACAGGAAGT
GATTCGCGGCTGGGAAGAAGGCGTGGCGCAGATGAGCGTGGGCCAGCGCGCGAAACTGACCATTAGCCCG
GATTATGCGTATGGCGCGACCGGCCATCCGGGCATTATTCCGCCGCATGCGACCCTGGTGTTTGATGTGG
AACTGCTGAAACTGGAAGGCGGCTCCGGCGGCAGCGGTGGATCAGGCGGGTCTGGAGGTAGCGGCGGTTC
AAAGGCGCTACTTAAGGGAGTGCGAGATTTTAATCCAATCTCTGCTTGCGTATGCCTCCTTGAGAACTCC
TCGGATGGGCATAGTGAGAGACTGTTTGGCATTGGTTTTGGCCCATATATCATTGCCAACCAACATCTTT
TTAGAAGGAACAATGGAGAGTTGACTATCAAAACCATGCATGGTGAGTTCAAAGTCAAGAACTCAACACA
ATTGCAGATGAAACCAGTTGAGGGCAGAGACATAATAGTTATCAAAATGGCTAAGGACTTCCCACCATTC
CCTCAAAAACTAAAATTCAGACAGCCTACCATCAAAGATAGAGTGTGCATGGTATCCACAAATTTTCAGC
AGAAAAGTGTCTCTAGTCTAGTGTCTGAGTCATCACACATTGTGCATAAAGAGGACACTTCATTCTGGCA
ACACTGGATAACAACAAAGGATGGACAATGTGGAAGTCCGCTGGTTTCAATCATTGATGGAAATATTTTG
GGGATCCACAGCCTGACGCATACGACCAATGGTAGCAATTACTTCGTGGAATTTCCTGAGAAGTTCGTAG
CTACATATCTTGATGCCGCTGATGGTTGGTGCAAGAATTGGAAGTTCAATGCTGATAAGATCAGTTGGGG
TTCCTTTATTCTGTGGGAAGATGCGCCGGAAGATTTTATGAGCGGCCTGGTGCCACGCGGTGTGGGTCGC
GAATATGTGCGCTTTGCGCCGGGCAGCTAGAAACCTCCCACACCTCCCCCTGAACCTGAAACATAAAATG
AATGCAATTGTTGTTGTTAACTTGTTTATTGCAGCCTCGAGTCTAGAGGGCCCGTTTAAACCCGCTGATC
AGCCTCGACTGTGCCTTCTAGTTGCCAGCCATCTGTTGTTTGCCCCTCCCCCGTGCCTTCCTTGACCCTG
GAAGGTGCCACTCCCACTGTCCTTTCCTAATAAAATGAGGAAATTGCATCGCATTGTCTGAGTAGGTGTC
ATTCTATTCTGGGGGGTGGGGTGGGGCAGGACAGCAAGGGGGAGGATTGGGAAGACAATAGCAGGCATGC
TGGGGATGCGGTGGGCTCTATGGCTTCTGAGGCGGAAAGAACCAGCTGGGGCTCTAGGGGGTATCCCC
[124 nt withheld, positions 6790-6913]
C
[91 nt withheld, positions 6915-7005]
AGGGTGATGGTTCACGTACCTAGAAGTTCCTATTCCGAAGTTCCTATTCTCTAGAAAGTATAGGAACTTC
CTTGGCCAAAAAGCCTGAACTCACCGCGACGTCTGTCGAGAAGTTTCTGATCGAAAAGTTCGACAGCGTC
TCCGACCTGATGCAGCTCTCGGAGGGCGAAGAATCTCGTGCTTTCAGCTTCGATGTAGGAGGGCGTGGAT
ATGTCCTGCGGGTAAATAGCTGCGCCGATGGTTTCTACAAAGATCGTTATGTTTATCGGCACTTTGCATC
GGCCGCGCTCCCGATTCCGGAAGTGCTTGACATTGGGGAGTTCAGCGAGAGCCTGACCTATTGCATCTCC
CGCCGTGCACAGGGTGTCACGTTGCAAGACCTGCCTGAAACCGAACTGCCCGCTGTTCTGCAGCCGGTCG
CGGAGGCCATGGATGCGATCGCTGCGGCCGATCTTAGCCAGACGAGCGGGTTCGGCCCATTCGGACCGCA
AGGAATCGGTCAATACACTACATGGCGTGATTTCATATGCGCGATTGCTGATCCCCATGTGTATCACTGG
CAAACTGTGATGGACGACACCGTCAGTGCGTCCGTCGCGCAGGCTCTCGATGAGCTGATGCTTTGGGCCG
AGGACTGCCCCGAAGTCCGGCACCTCGTGCACGCGGATTTCGGCTCCAACAATGTCCTGACGGACAATGG
CCGCATAACAGCGGTCATTGACTGGAGCGAGGCGATGTTCGGGGATTCCCAATACGAGGTCGCCAACATC
TTCTTCTGGAGGCCGTGGTTGGCTTGTATGGAGCAGCAGACGCGCTACTTCGAGCGGAGGCATCCGGAGC
TTGCAGGATCGCCGCGGCTCCGGGCGTATATGCTCCGCATTGGTCTTGACCAACTCTATCAGAGCTTGGT
TGACGGCAATTTCGATGATGCAGCTTGGGCGCAGGGTCGATGCGACGCAATCGTCCGATCCGGAGCCGGG
ACTGTCGGGCGTACACAAATCGCCCGCAGAAGCGCGGCCGTCTGGACCGATGGCTGTGTAGAAGTACTCG
CCGATAGTGGAAACCGACGCCCCAGCACTCGTCCGAGGGCAAAGGAATAGCACGTACTACGAGATTTCGA
TTCCACCGCCGCCTTCTATGAAAGGTTGGGCTTCGGAATCGTTTTCCGGGACGCCGGCTGGATGATCCTC
CAGCGCGGGGATCTCATGCTGGAGTTCTTCGCCCACCCCAACTTGTTTATTGCAGCTTATAATGGTTACA
AATAAAGCAATAGCATCACAAATTTCACAAATAAAGCATTTTTTTCACTGCATTCTAGTTGTGGTTTGTC
CAAACTCATCAATGTATCTTATCATGTCTGTATACCGTCGACCTCTAGCTAGAGCTTGGCGTAATCATGG
TCATAGCTGTTTCCTGTGTGAAATTGTTATCCGCTCACAATTCCACACAACATACGAGCCGGAAGCATAA
AGTGTAAAGCCTGGGGTGCCTAATGAGTGAGCTAACTCACATTAATTGCGTTGCGCTCACTGCCCGCTTT
CCAGTCGGGAAACCTGTCGTGCCAGCTGCATTAATGAATCGGCCAACGCGCGGGGAGAGGCGGTTTGCGT
ATTGGGCGCTCTTCCGCTTCCTCGCTCACTGACTCGCTGCGCTCGGTCGTTCGGCTGCGGCGAGCGGTAT
CAGCTCACTCAAAGGCGGTAATACGGTTATCCACAGAATCAGGGGATAACGCAGGAAAGAACATGTGAGC
AAAAGGCCAGCAAAAGGCCAGGAACCGTAAAAAGGCCGCGTTGCTGGCGTTTTTCCATAGGCTCCGCCCC
CCTGACGAGCATCACAAAAATCGACGCTCAAGTCAGAGGTGGCGAAACCCGACAGGACTATAAAGATACC
AGGCGTTTCCCCCTGGAAGCTCCCTCGTGCGCTCTCCTGTTCCGACCCTGCCGCTTACCGGATACCTGTC
CGCCTTTCTCCCTTCGGGAAGCGTGGCGCTTTCTCATAGCTCACGCTGTAGGTATCTCAGTTCGGTGTAG
GTCGTTCGCTCCAAGCTGGGCTGTGTGCACGAACCCCCCGTTCAGCCCGACCGCTGCGCCTTATCCGGTA
ACTATCGTCTTGAGTCCAACCCGGTAAGACACGACTTATCGCCACTGGCAGCAGCCACTGGTAACAGGAT
TAGCAGAGCGAGGTATGTAGGCGGTGCTACAGAGTTCTTGAAGTGGTGGCCTAACTACGGCTACACTAGA
AGAACAGTATTTGGTATCTGCGCTCTGCTGAAGCCAGTTACCTTCGGAAAAAGAGTTGGTAGCTCTTGAT
CCGGCAAACAAACCACCGCTGGTAGCGGTGGTTTTTTTGTTTGCAAGCAGCAGATTACGCGCAGAAAAAA
AGGATCTCAAGAAGATCCTTTGATCTTTTCTACGGGGTCTGAC
